Addgene plasmid #26477: pCBASceI
Purpose: I-SceI endonuclease expression vector with mammalian promoter to introduce a DSB at a genomic I-SceI site
Depositing lab: Maria Jasin. Depositing organization: Memorial Sloan-Kettering Cancer Center. Publication: Double-strand break repair by interchromosomal recombination: suppression of chromosomal translocations. Richardson C, Moynahan ME, Jasin M. Genes Dev. 1998 Dec 15. 12(24):3831-42. 10.1101/gad.12.24.3831 PubMed 9869637.
Backbone
  Vector backbone: pCAGGS
  Backbone size w/o insert (bp): 3073
  Vector type: Mammalian Expression
Growth in bacteria
  Bacterial resistance: Ampicillin, 100 μg/mL
  Growth temperature: 37°C
  Growth strain: DH5alpha
  Copy number: High Copy
Gene/Insert
  Gene/Insert name: pCBASceI (alt name: CBAS)
  Insert size (bp): 2583
  Tag / fusion protein: HA (N terminal on insert)
  Cloning method: Restriction Enzyme; 5′ cloning site XhoI (destroyed during cloning); 3′ cloning site XhoI (destroyed during cloning)
  Sequencing primers: 5′ n/a
Terms and licenses: Academic/Nonprofit Terms; Industry Terms: Not Available to Industry
How to cite: pCBASceI was a gift from Maria Jasin (Addgene plasmid # 26477 ; http://n2t.net/addgene:26477 ; RRID:Addgene_26477)
