[The description below was written by a language model from this plasmid's Addgene catalogue record and pLannotate feature annotations shown in this document.]
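Description:
pCBASceI is a mammalian expression plasmid built on the pCAGGS backbone that produces the yeast homing endonuclease I-SceI in cultured mammalian cells. It is maintained in E. coli through a high-copy ColE1/pUC-type origin and selected with ampicillin via the β-lactamase gene and its own promoter. The backbone also carries an SV40 origin of replication, an SV40 poly(A) signal and remnants of the lac promoter/operator region. No mammalian selection marker is annotated, which fits use by transient transfection.

The expression cassette is the CAG-type arrangement characteristic of pCAGGS: the human CMV immediate-early enhancer, chicken β-actin promoter sequence and a chimeric chicken β-actin/rabbit β-globin intron, with transcripts terminated by the rabbit β-globin polyadenylation signal. Short globin fragments flanking the insert are residual backbone exon sequence. The open reading frame begins with an SV40 large T antigen nuclear localization signal and an HA epitope, recorded as an N-terminal tag, followed by the complete I-SceI coding sequence. This directs the normally mitochondrial enzyme to the nucleus and allows its detection with anti-HA antibodies.

Two sequence records are provided, of 5,668 and 6,004 nt. They show the same parts in opposite orientations. The chicken β-actin promoter is annotated only in the longer one, as multiple fragments, so this region appears to be resolved differently in the two assemblies.

I-SceI recognizes an 18-bp site, so the plasmid is used to introduce a defined chromosomal double-strand break in cells engineered to carry an integrated I-SceI site. This allows study of break repair outcomes such as the interchromosomal recombination and translocations examined in the associated publication.
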