Features (pLannotate 1.2.2; 19 found; start..end, strand, type, name):
      1..380     +  enhancer       CMV enhancer: human cytomegalovirus immediate early enhancer
    660..1676    +  intron         chimeric intron: chimera between introns from chicken β-actin and rabbit β-globin
   1674..1730    +  CDS            HBB (fragment): HBB_LEPEU - Experimental evidence at protein level: Swiss-Prot protein existence level 1. Involved in oxygen transport from the lung to the various peripheral tissues. From Lepus europaeus (European hare).
   1771..1790    +  CDS            SV40 NLS (fragment): nuclear localization signal of SV40 (simian virus 40) large T antigen
   1852..1880    +  CDS            3xHA (fragment): three tandem HA epitope tags
   1882..2586    +  CDS            SCEI (sequence partly withheld): SCE1_YEAST - Also known as OMEGA, SECY. Experimental evidence at protein level: Swiss-Prot protein existence level 1. Mitochondrial DNA endonuclease involved in intron homing. It introduces a specific double-strand break in the DNA of the 21S rRNA gene and thus mediates the insertion of an intron, containing its own coding sequence (group I intron), into an intronless gene. Specifically recognizes and cleaves the sequence 5'-TAGGGATAACAGGGTAAT-3'. From Saccharomyces cerevisiae (strain ATCC 204508 / S288c) (Baker's yeast).
   2603..2680    +  CDS            HBB (fragment): HBB_PONPY - Experimental evidence at transcript level: Swiss-Prot protein existence level 2. Involved in oxygen transport from the lung to the various peripheral tissues. From Pongo pygmaeus (Bornean orangutan).
   2751..2806    +  polyA_signal   β-globin poly(A) signal: rabbit β-globin polyadenylation signal (Gil and Proudfoot, 1987)
   3191..3207    -  protein_bind   lac operator: The lac repressor binds to the lac operator to inhibit transcription in E. coli. This inhibition can be relieved by adding lactose or isopropyl-β-D-thiogalactopyranoside (IPTG). lac repressor encoded by lacI
   3215..3245    -  promoter       lac promoter: promoter for the E. coli lac operon
   3260..3281    -  protein_bind   CAP binding site: CAP binding activates transcription in the presence of cAMP. E. coli catabolite activator protein
   3294..3333    -  CDS            lacI (fragment): lac repressor; lacI; The lac repressor binds to the lac operator to inhibit transcription in E. coli. This inhibition can be relieved by adding lactose or isopropyl-β-D-thiogalactopyranoside (IPTG).
   3340..3362    +  promoter       SV40 promoter (fragment): SV40 enhancer and early promoter
   3386..3521    +  rep_origin     SV40 ori: SV40 origin of replication
   3541..3675    +  polyA_signal   SV40 poly(A) signal: SV40 polyadenylation signal
   3677..3731    -  CDS            lacI (fragment): lac repressor; lacI; The lac repressor binds to the lac operator to inhibit transcription in E. coli. This inhibition can be relieved by adding lactose or isopropyl-β-D-thiogalactopyranoside (IPTG).
   3914..4502    -  rep_origin     ori: high-copy-number ColE1/pMB1/pBR322/pUC origin of replication
   4673..5533    -  CDS            AmpR: β-lactamase; bla; confers resistance to ampicillin, carbenicillin, and related antibiotics
   5534..5638    -  promoter       AmpR promoter: bla
>Addgene plasmid #26477 | pCBASceI | addgene full sequence | sequence record 464220 | Addgene NGS Result
GACATTGATTATTGACTAGTTATTAATAGTAATCAATTACGGGGTCATTAGTTCATAGCCCATATATGGA
GTTCCGCGTTACATAACTTACGGTAAATGGCCCGCCTGGCTGACCGCCCAACGACCCCCGCCCATTGACG
TCAATAATGACGTATGTTCCCATAGTAACGCCAATAGGGACTTTCCATTGACGTCAATGGGTGGAGTATT
TACGGTAAACTGCCCACTTGGCAGTACATCAAGTGTATCATATGCCAAGTACGCCCCCTATTGACGTCAA
TGACGGTAAATGGCCCGCCTGGCATTATGCCCAGTACATGACCTTATGGGACTTTCCTACTTGGCAGTAC
ATCTACGTATTAGTCATCGCTATTACCATGGTCGAGGTGAGCCCCACGTTCTGCTTCACTCTCCCCATCT
CCCCCCCCTCCCCACCCCCAATTTTGTATTTATTTATTTTTTAATTATTTTGTGCAGCGATGGGGGCGGG
GGGGGGGGGGGGGCGCGCGCCGGGGGGGGGGGGGGGGGGGGGGGGGGGGGGGGGGGSGRGGSGGRGRGGK
GSGGCGGCAGCCAATCAGAGCGGCGCGCTCCGAAAGTTTCCTTTTATGGCGAGGCGGCGGCGGCGGCGGC
CCTATAAAAAGCGAAGCGCGCGGCGGGCGGGAGTCGCTGCGCGCTGCCTTCGCCCCGTGCCCCGCTCCGC
CGCCGCCTCGCGCCGCCCGCCCCGGCTCTGACTGACCGCGTTACTCCCACAGGTGAGCGGGCGGGACGGC
CCTTCTCCTCCGGGCTGTAATTAGCGCTTGGTTTAATGACGGCTTGTTTCTTTTCTGTGGCTGCGTGAAA
GCCTTGAGGGGCTCCGGGAGGGCCCTTTGTGCGGGGGGAGCGGCTCGGGGGGTGCGTGCGTGTGTGTGTG
CGTGGGGAGCGCCGCGTGCGGCTCCGCGCTGCCCGGCGGCTGTGAGCGCTGCGGGCGCGGCGCGGGGCTT
TGTGCGCTCCGCAGTGTGCGCGAGGGGAGCGCGGCCGGGGGCGGTGCCCCGCGGTGCGGGGGGGGCTGCG
AGGGGAACAAAGGCTGCGTGCGGGGTGTGTGCGTGGGGGGGTGAGCAGGGGGTGTGGGCGCGTCGGTCGG
GCTGCAACCCCCCCTGCACCCCCCTCCCCGAGTTGCTGAGCACGGCCCGGCTTCGGGTGCGGGGCTCCGT
ACGGGGCGTGGCGCGGGGCTCGCCGTGCCGGGCGGGGGGTGGCGGCAGGTGGGGGTGCCGGGCGGGGCGG
GGCCGCCYCGGGCCGGGGGGGGCTCGGGGGRGGGGCGCGGCGGCCCCCGGAGCGCCGGCGGCTGTCGAGG
CGCGGCGAGCCGCAGCCATTGCCTTTTATGGTAATCGTGCGAGAGGGCGCAGGGACTTCCTTTGTCCCAA
ATCTGTGCGGAGCCGAAATCTGGGAGGCGCCGCCGCACCCCCTCTAGCGGGCGCGGGGCGAAGCGGTGCG
GCGCCGGCAGGAAGGAAATGGGCGGGGAGGGCCTTCGTGCGTCGCCGCGCCGCCGTCCCCTTCTCCCTCT
CCAGCCTCGGGGCTGTCCGCGGGGGGACGGCTGCCTTCGGGGGGGACGGGGCAGGGCGGGGTTCGGCTTC
TGGCGTGTGACCGGCGGCTCTAGAGCCTCTGCTAACCATGTTCATGCCTTCTTCTTTTTCCTACAGCTCC
TGGGCAACGTGCTGGTTATTGTGCTGTCTCATCATTTTGGCAAAGAATTCCTCGAAATTCAGATCCGCCG
CCACTATGGGATCAAGATCGCCAAAAAAGAAGAGAAAGGTGCCGAAGAAGCATGCAGCACCACCAAAAAA
AAAACGAAAAGTAGAAGACCCACGATTTATGTACCCATACGATGTTCCTGACTATGCGGGTATGAAA
[354 nt withheld, positions 1888-2241]
AAAAAAACCATCCCGAACAACCTGGTTGAAAACTACCTGACCCCGATGTCTCTGGCATACTGGTTCATGG
ATGATGGTGGTAAATGGGATTACAACAAAAACTCTACCAACAAATCGATCGTACTGAACACCCAGTCTTT
CACTTTCGAAGAAGTAGAATACCTGGTTAAGGGTCTGCGTAACAAATTCCAACTGAACTGTTACGTAAAA
ATCAACAAAAACAAACCGATCATCTACATCGATTCTATGTCTTACCTGATCTTCTACAACCTGATCAAAC
CGTACCTGATCCCGCAGATGATGTACAAACTGCCGAACACTATCTCCTCCGAAACTTTCCTGAAATAATA
AGTCGATCGAGGAATTCACTCCTCAGGTGCAGGCTGCCTATCAGAAGGTGGTGGCTGGTGTGGCCAATGC
CCTGGCTCACAAATACCACTGAGATCTTTTTCCCTCTGCCAAAAATTATGGGGACATCATGAAGCCCCTT
GAGCATCTGACTTCTGGCTAATAAAGGAAATTTATTTTCATTGCAATAGTGTGTTGGAATTTTTTGTGTC
TCTCACTCGGAAGGACATATGGGAGGGCAAATCATTTAAAACATCAGAATGAGTATTTGGTTTAGAGTTT
GGCAACATATGCCCATATGCTGGCTGCCATGAACAAAGGTTGGCTATAAAGAGGTCATCAGTATATGAAA
CAGCCCCCTGCTGTCCATTCCTTATTCCATAGAAAAGCCTTGACTTGAGGTTAGATTTTTTTTATATTTT
GTTTTGTGTTATTTTTTTCTTTAACATCCCTAAAATTTTCCTTACATGTTTTACTAGCCAGATTTTTCCT
CCTCTCCTGACTACTCCCAGTCATAGCTGTCCCTCTTCTCTTATGGAGATCCCTCGACCTGCAGCCCAAG
CTTGGCGTAATCATGGTCATAGCTGTTTCCTGTGTGAAATTGTTATCCGCTCACAATTCCACACAACATA
CGAGCCGGAAGCATAAAGTGTAAAGCCTGGGGTGCCTAATGAGTGAGCTAACTCACATTAATTGCGTTGC
GCTCACTGCCCGCTTTCCAGTCGGGAAACCTGTCGTGCCAGCGGATCCGCATCTCAATTAGTCAGCAACC
ATAGTCCCGCCCCTAACTCCGCCCATCCCGCCCCTAACTCCGCCCAGTTCCGCCCATTCTCCGCCCCATG
GCTGACTAATTTTTTTTATTTATGCAGAGGCCGAGGCCGCCTCGGCCTCTGAGCTATTCCAGAAGTAGTG
AGGAGGCTTTTTTGGAGGCCTAGGCTTTTGCAAAAAGCTAACTTGTTTATTGCAGCTTATAATGGTTACA
AATAAAGCAATAGCATCACAAATTTCACAAATAAAGCATTTTTTTCACTGCATTCTAGTTGTGGTTTGTC
CAAACTCATCAATGTATCTTATCATGTCTGGATCCGCTGCATTAATGAATCGGCCAACGCGCGGGGAGAG
GCGGTTTGCGTATTGGGCGCTCTTCCGCTTCCTCGCTCACTGACTCGCTGCGCTCGGTCGTTCGGCTGCG
GCGAGCGGTATCAGCTCACTCAAAGGCGGTAATACGGTTATCCACAGAATCAGGGGATAACGCAGGAAAG
AACATGTGAGCAAAAGGCCAGCAAAAGGCCAGGAACCGTAAAAAGGCCGCGTTGCTGGCGTTTTTCCATA
GGCTCCGCCCCCCTGACGAGCATCACAAAAATCGACGCTCAAGTCAGAGGTGGCGAAACCCGACAGGACT
ATAAAGATACCAGGCGTTTCCCCCTGGAAGCTCCCTCGTGCGCTCTCCTGTTCCGACCCTGCCGCTTACC
GGATACCTGTCCGCCTTTCTCCCTTCGGGAAGCGTGGCGCTTTCTCATAGCTCACGCTGTAGGTATCTCA
GTTCGGTGTAGGTCGTTCGCTCCAAGCTGGGCTGTGTGCACGAACCCCCCGTTCAGCCCGACCGCTGCGC
CTTATCCGGTAACTATCGTCTTGAGTCCAACCCGGTAAGACACGACTTATCGCCACTGGCAGCAGCCACT
GGTAACAGGATTAGCAGAGCGAGGTATGTAGGCGGTGCTACAGAGTTCTTGAAGTGGTGGCCTAACTACG
GCTACACTAGAAGAACAGTATTTGGTATCTGCGCTCTGCTGAAGCCAGTTACCTTCGGAAAAAGAGTTGG
TAGCTCTTGATCCGGCAAACAAACCACCGCTGGTAGCGGTGGTTTTTTTGTTTGCAAGCAGCAGATTACG
CGCAGAAAAAAAGGATCTCAAGAAGATCCTTTGATCTTTTCTACGGGGTCTGACGCTCAGTGGAACGAAA
ACTCACGTTAAGGGATTTTGGTCATGAGATTATCAAAAAGGATCTTCACCTAGATCCTTTTAAATTAAAA
ATGAAGTTTTAAATCAATCTAAAGTATATATGAGTAAACTTGGTCTGACAGTTACCAATGCTTAATCAGT
GAGGCACCTATCTCAGCGATCTGTCTATTTCGTTCATCCATAGTTGCCTGACTCCCCGTCGTGTAGATAA
CTACGATACGGGAGGGCTTACCATCTGGCCCCAGTGCTGCAATGATACCGCGAGACCCACGCTCACCGGC
TCCAGATTTATCAGCAATAAACCAGCCAGCCGGAAGGGCCGAGCGCAGAAGTGGTCCTGCAACTTTATCC
GCCTCCATCCAGTCTATTAATTGTTGCCGGGAAGCTAGAGTAAGTAGTTCGCCAGTTAATAGTTTGCGCA
ACGTTGTTGCCATTGCTACAGGCATCGTGGTGTCACGCTCGTCGTTTGGTATGGCTTCATTCAGCTCCGG
TTCCCAACGATCAAGGCGAGTTACATGATCCCCCATGTTGTGCAAAAAAGCGGTTAGCTCCTTCGGTCCT
CCGATCGTTGTCAGAAGTAAGTTGGCCGCAGTGTTATCACTCATGGTTATGGCAGCACTGCATAATTCTC
TTACTGTCATGCCATCCGTAAGATGCTTTTCTGTGACTGGTGAGTACTCAACCAAGTCATTCTGAGAATA
GTGTATGCGGCGACCGAGTTGCTCTTGCCCGGCGTCAATACGGGATAATACCGCGCCACATAGCAGAACT
TTAAAAGTGCTCATCATTGGAAAACGTTCTTCGGGGCGAAAACTCTCAAGGATCTTACCGCTGTTGAGAT
CCAGTTCGATGTAACCCACTCGTGCACCCAACTGATCTTCAGCATCTTTTACTTTCACCAGCGTTTCTGG
GTGAGCAAAAACAGGAAGGCAAAATGCCGCAAAAAAGGGAATAAGGGCGACACGGAAATGTTGAATACTC
ATACTCTTCCTTTTTCAATATTATTGAAGCATTTATCAGGGTTATTGTCTCATGAGCGGATACATATTTG
AATGTATTTAGAAAAATAAACAAATAGGGGTTCCGCGCACATTTCCCCGAAAAGTGCCACCTGGGTC
