Features (pLannotate 1.2.2; 19 found; start..end, strand, type, name):
      5..384     +  enhancer       CMV enhancer: human cytomegalovirus immediate early enhancer
    661..1677    +  intron         chimeric intron: chimera between introns from chicken β-actin and rabbit β-globin
   1675..1731    +  CDS            HBB (fragment): HBB_LEPEU - Experimental evidence at protein level: Swiss-Prot protein existence level 1. Involved in oxygen transport from the lung to the various peripheral tissues. From Lepus europaeus (European hare).
   1772..1791    +  CDS            SV40 NLS (fragment): nuclear localization signal of SV40 (simian virus 40) large T antigen
   1853..1881    +  CDS            3xHA (fragment): three tandem HA epitope tags
   1883..2587    +  CDS            SCEI (sequence partly withheld): SCE1_YEAST - Also known as OMEGA, SECY. Experimental evidence at protein level: Swiss-Prot protein existence level 1. Mitochondrial DNA endonuclease involved in intron homing. It introduces a specific double-strand break in the DNA of the 21S rRNA gene and thus mediates the insertion of an intron, containing its own coding sequence (group I intron), into an intronless gene. Specifically recognizes and cleaves the sequence 5'-TAGGGATAACAGGGTAAT-3'. From Saccharomyces cerevisiae (strain ATCC 204508 / S288c) (Baker's yeast).
   2604..2681    +  CDS            HBB (fragment): HBB_PONPY - Experimental evidence at transcript level: Swiss-Prot protein existence level 2. Involved in oxygen transport from the lung to the various peripheral tissues. From Pongo pygmaeus (Bornean orangutan).
   2752..2807    +  polyA_signal   β-globin poly(A) signal: rabbit β-globin polyadenylation signal (Gil and Proudfoot, 1987)
   3192..3208    -  protein_bind   lac operator: The lac repressor binds to the lac operator to inhibit transcription in E. coli. This inhibition can be relieved by adding lactose or isopropyl-β-D-thiogalactopyranoside (IPTG). lac repressor encoded by lacI
   3216..3246    -  promoter       lac promoter: promoter for the E. coli lac operon
   3261..3282    -  protein_bind   CAP binding site: CAP binding activates transcription in the presence of cAMP. E. coli catabolite activator protein
   3295..3334    -  CDS            lacI (fragment): lac repressor; lacI; The lac repressor binds to the lac operator to inhibit transcription in E. coli. This inhibition can be relieved by adding lactose or isopropyl-β-D-thiogalactopyranoside (IPTG).
   3341..3363    +  promoter       SV40 promoter (fragment): SV40 enhancer and early promoter
   3387..3522    +  rep_origin     SV40 ori: SV40 origin of replication
   3542..3676    +  polyA_signal   SV40 poly(A) signal: SV40 polyadenylation signal
   3678..3732    -  CDS            lacI (fragment): lac repressor; lacI; The lac repressor binds to the lac operator to inhibit transcription in E. coli. This inhibition can be relieved by adding lactose or isopropyl-β-D-thiogalactopyranoside (IPTG).
   3915..4503    -  rep_origin     ori: high-copy-number ColE1/pMB1/pBR322/pUC origin of replication
   4674..5534    -  CDS            AmpR: β-lactamase; bla; confers resistance to ampicillin, carbenicillin, and related antibiotics
   5535..5639    -  promoter       AmpR promoter: bla
>Addgene plasmid #26477 | pCBASceI Sequencing Result | analyzer sequence | sequence record 324819
GGTCGACATTGATTATTGACTAGTTATTAATAGTAATCAATTACGGGGTCATTAGTTCATAGCCCATATA
TGGAGTTCCGCGTTACATAACTTACGGTAAATGGCCCGCCTGGCTGACCGCCCAACGACCCCCGCCCATT
GACGTCAATAATGACGTATGTTCCCATAGTAACGCCAATAGGGACTTTCCATTGACGTCAATGGGTGGAG
TATTTACGGTAAACTGCCCACTTGGCAGTACATCAAGTGTATCATATGCCAAGTACGCCCCCTATTGACG
TCAATGACGGTAAATGGCCCGCCTGGCATTATGCCCAGTACATGACCTTATGGGACTTTCCTACTTGGCA
GTACATCTACGTATTAGTCATCGCTATTACCATGGTCGAGGTGAGCCCCACGTTCTGCTTCACTCTCCCC
ATCTCCCCCCCCTCCCCACCCCCAATTTTGTATTTATTTATTTTTTAATTATTTTGTGCAGCGATGGGGG
CGGGGGGGGGGGGGGGSGCGCCRGGSGGGGGGGGGGGGGGGGGGGGGGGGGGGGGGGSGRGGSGGRGRGG
KGCGGCGGCAGCCAATCAGAGCGGCGCGCTCCGAAAGTTTCCTTTTATGGCGAGGCGGCGGCGGCGGCGG
CCCTATAAAAAGCGAAGCGCGCGGCGGGCGGGAGTCGCTGCGCGCTGCCTTCGCCCCGTGCCCCGCTCCG
CCGCCGCCTCGCGCCGCCCGCCCCGGCTCTGACTGACCGCGTTACTCCCACAGGTGAGCGGGCGGGACGG
CCCTTCTCCTCCGGGCTGTAATTAGCGCTTGGTTTAATGACGGCTTGTTTCTTTTCTGTGGCTGCGTGAA
AGCCTTGAGGGGCTCCGGGAGGGCCCTTTGTGCGGGGGGAGCGGCTCGGGGGGTGCGTGCGTGTGTGTGT
GCGTGGGGAGCGCCGCGTGCGGCTCCGCGCTGCCCGGCGGCTGTGAGCGCTGCGGGCGCGGCGCGGGGCT
TTGTGCGCTCCGCAGTGTGCGCGAGGGGAGCGCGGCCGGGGGCGGTGCCCCGCGGTGCGGGGGGGGCTGC
GAGGGGAACAAAGGCTGCGTGCGGGGTGTGTGCGTGGGGGGGTGAGCAGGGGGTGTGGGCGCGTCGGTCG
GGCTGCAACCCCCCCTGCACCCCCCTCCCCGAGTTGCTGAGCACGGCCCGGCTTCGGGTGCGGGGCTCCG
TACGGGGCGTGGCGCGGGGCTCGCCGTGCCGGGCGGGGGGTGGCGGCAGGTGGGGGTGCCGGGCGGGGCG
GGGCCGCCYCGGGCCGGGGRGGGCTCGGGGGRGGGGCGCGGCGGCCCCCGGAGCGCCGGCGGCTGTCGAG
GCGCGGCGAGCCGCAGCCATTGCCTTTTATGGTAATCGTGCGAGAGGGCGCAGGGACTTCCTTTGTCCCA
AATCTGTGCGGAGCCGAAATCTGGGAGGCGCCGCCGCACCCCCTCTAGCGGGCGCGGGGCGAAGCGGTGC
GGCGCCGGCAGGAAGGAAATGGGCGGGGAGGGCCTTCGTGCGTCGCCGCGCCGCCGTCCCCTTCTCCCTC
TCCAGCCTCGGGGCTGTCCGCGGGGGGACGGCTGCCTTCGGGGGGGACGGGGCAGGGCGGGGTTCGGCTT
CTGGCGTGTGACCGGCGGCTCTAGAGCCTCTGCTAACCATGTTCATGCCTTCTTCTTTTTCCTACAGCTC
CTGGGCAACGTGCTGGTTATTGTGCTGTCTCATCATTTTGGCAAAGAATTCCTCGAAATTCAGATCCGCC
GCCACTATGGGATCAAGATCGCCAAAAAAGAAGAGAAAGGTGCCGAAGAAGCATGCAGCACCACCAAAAA
AAAAACGAAAAGTAGAAGACCCACGATTTATGTACCCATACGATGTTCCTGACTATGCGGGTATGAAA
[354 nt withheld, positions 1889-2242]
AAAAAAACCATCCCGAACAACCTGGTTGAAAACTACCTGACCCCGATGTCTCTGGCATACTGGTTCATGG
ATGATGGTGGTAAATGGGATTACAACAAAAACTCTACCAACAAATCGATCGTACTGAACACCCAGTCTTT
CACTTTCGAAGAAGTAGAATACCTGGTTAAGGGTCTGCGTAACAAATTCCAACTGAACTGTTACGTAAAA
ATCAACAAAAACAAACCGATCATCTACATCGATTCTATGTCTTACCTGATCTTCTACAACCTGATCAAAC
CGTACCTGATCCCGCAGATGATGTACAAACTGCCGAACACTATCTCCTCCGAAACTTTCCTGAAATAATA
AGTCGATCGAGGAATTCACTCCTCAGGTGCAGGCTGCCTATCAGAAGGTGGTGGCTGGTGTGGCCAATGC
CCTGGCTCACAAATACCACTGAGATCTTTTTCCCTCTGCCAAAAATTATGGGGACATCATGAAGCCCCTT
GAGCATCTGACTTCTGGCTAATAAAGGAAATTTATTTTCATTGCAATAGTGTGTTGGAATTTTTTGTGTC
TCTCACTCGGAAGGACATATGGGAGGGCAAATCATTTAAAACATCAGAATGAGTATTTGGTTTAGAGTTT
GGCAACATATGCCCATATGCTGGCTGCCATGAACAAAGGTTGGCTATAAAGAGGTCATCAGTATATGAAA
CAGCCCCCTGCTGTCCATTCCTTATTCCATAGAAAAGCCTTGACTTGAGGTTAGATTTTTTTTATATTTT
GTTTTGTGTTATTTTTTTCTTTAACATCCCTAAAATTTTCCTTACATGTTTTACTAGCCAGATTTTTCCT
CCTCTCCTGACTACTCCCAGTCATAGCTGTCCCTCTTCTCTTATGGAGATCCCTCGACCTGCAGCCCAAG
CTTGGCGTAATCATGGTCATAGCTGTTTCCTGTGTGAAATTGTTATCCGCTCACAATTCCACACAACATA
CGAGCCGGAAGCATAAAGTGTAAAGCCTGGGGTGCCTAATGAGTGAGCTAACTCACATTAATTGCGTTGC
GCTCACTGCCCGCTTTCCAGTCGGGAAACCTGTCGTGCCAGCGGATCCGCATCTCAATTAGTCAGCAACC
ATAGTCCCGCCCCTAACTCCGCCCATCCCGCCCCTAACTCCGCCCAGTTCCGCCCATTCTCCGCCCCATG
GCTGACTAATTTTTTTTATTTATGCAGAGGCCGAGGCCGCCTCGGCCTCTGAGCTATTCCAGAAGTAGTG
AGGAGGCTTTTTTGGAGGCCTAGGCTTTTGCAAAAAGCTAACTTGTTTATTGCAGCTTATAATGGTTACA
AATAAAGCAATAGCATCACAAATTTCACAAATAAAGCATTTTTTTCACTGCATTCTAGTTGTGGTTTGTC
CAAACTCATCAATGTATCTTATCATGTCTGGATCCGCTGCATTAATGAATCGGCCAACGCGCGGGGAGAG
GCGGTTTGCGTATTGGGCGCTCTTCCGCTTCCTCGCTCACTGACTCGCTGCGCTCGGTCGTTCGGCTGCG
GCGAGCGGTATCAGCTCACTCAAAGGCGGTAATACGGTTATCCACAGAATCAGGGGATAACGCAGGAAAG
AACATGTGAGCAAAAGGCCAGCAAAAGGCCAGGAACCGTAAAAAGGCCGCGTTGCTGGCGTTTTTCCATA
GGCTCCGCCCCCCTGACGAGCATCACAAAAATCGACGCTCAAGTCAGAGGTGGCGAAACCCGACAGGACT
ATAAAGATACCAGGCGTTTCCCCCTGGAAGCTCCCTCGTGCGCTCTCCTGTTCCGACCCTGCCGCTTACC
GGATACCTGTCCGCCTTTCTCCCTTCGGGAAGCGTGGCGCTTTCTCATAGCTCACGCTGTAGGTATCTCA
GTTCGGTGTAGGTCGTTCGCTCCAAGCTGGGCTGTGTGCACGAACCCCCCGTTCAGCCCGACCGCTGCGC
CTTATCCGGTAACTATCGTCTTGAGTCCAACCCGGTAAGACACGACTTATCGCCACTGGCAGCAGCCACT
GGTAACAGGATTAGCAGAGCGAGGTATGTAGGCGGTGCTACAGAGTTCTTGAAGTGGTGGCCTAACTACG
GCTACACTAGAAGAACAGTATTTGGTATCTGCGCTCTGCTGAAGCCAGTTACCTTCGGAAAAAGAGTTGG
TAGCTCTTGATCCGGCAAACAAACCACCGCTGGTAGCGGTGGTTTTTTTGTTTGCAAGCAGCAGATTACG
CGCAGAAAAAAAGGATCTCAAGAAGATCCTTTGATCTTTTCTACGGGGTCTGACGCTCAGTGGAACGAAA
ACTCACGTTAAGGGATTTTGGTCATGAGATTATCAAAAAGGATCTTCACCTAGATCCTTTTAAATTAAAA
ATGAAGTTTTAAATCAATCTAAAGTATATATGAGTAAACTTGGTCTGACAGTTACCAATGCTTAATCAGT
GAGGCACCTATCTCAGCGATCTGTCTATTTCGTTCATCCATAGTTGCCTGACTCCCCGTCGTGTAGATAA
CTACGATACGGGAGGGCTTACCATCTGGCCCCAGTGCTGCAATGATACCGCGAGACCCACGCTCACCGGC
TCCAGATTTATCAGCAATAAACCAGCCAGCCGGAAGGGCCGAGCGCAGAAGTGGTCCTGCAACTTTATCC
GCCTCCATCCAGTCTATTAATTGTTGCCGGGAAGCTAGAGTAAGTAGTTCGCCAGTTAATAGTTTGCGCA
ACGTTGTTGCCATTGCTACAGGCATCGTGGTGTCACGCTCGTCGTTTGGTATGGCTTCATTCAGCTCCGG
TTCCCAACGATCAAGGCGAGTTACATGATCCCCCATGTTGTGCAAAAAAGCGGTTAGCTCCTTCGGTCCT
CCGATCGTTGTCAGAAGTAAGTTGGCCGCAGTGTTATCACTCATGGTTATGGCAGCACTGCATAATTCTC
TTACTGTCATGCCATCCGTAAGATGCTTTTCTGTGACTGGTGAGTACTCAACCAAGTCATTCTGAGAATA
GTGTATGCGGCGACCGAGTTGCTCTTGCCCGGCGTCAATACGGGATAATACCGCGCCACATAGCAGAACT
TTAAAAGTGCTCATCATTGGAAAACGTTCTTCGGGGCGAAAACTCTCAAGGATCTTACCGCTGTTGAGAT
CCAGTTCGATGTAACCCACTCGTGCACCCAACTGATCTTCAGCATCTTTTACTTTCACCAGCGTTTCTGG
GTGAGCAAAAACAGGAAGGCAAAATGCCGCAAAAAAGGGAATAAGGGCGACACGGAAATGTTGAATACTC
ATACTCTTCCTTTTTCAATATTATTGAAGCATTTATCAGGGTTATTGTCTCATGAGCGGATACATATTTG
AATGTATTTAGAAAAATAAACAAATAGGGGTTCCGCGCACATTTCCCCGAAAAGTGCCACCTG
