Features (pLannotate 1.2.2; 27 found; start..end, strand, type, name):
    377..432     -  polyA_signal   β-globin poly(A) signal: rabbit β-globin polyadenylation signal (Gil and Proudfoot, 1987)
    503..580     -  CDS            HBB (fragment): HBB_PONPY - Experimental evidence at transcript level: Swiss-Prot protein existence level 2. Involved in oxygen transport from the lung to the various peripheral tissues. From Pongo pygmaeus (Bornean orangutan).
    597..1301    -  CDS            SCEI (sequence partly withheld): SCE1_YEAST - Also known as OMEGA, SECY. Experimental evidence at protein level: Swiss-Prot protein existence level 1. Mitochondrial DNA endonuclease involved in intron homing. It introduces a specific double-strand break in the DNA of the 21S rRNA gene and thus mediates the insertion of an intron, containing its own coding sequence (group I intron), into an intronless gene. Specifically recognizes and cleaves the sequence 5'-TAGGGATAACAGGGTAAT-3'. From Saccharomyces cerevisiae (strain ATCC 204508 / S288c) (Baker's yeast).
   1303..1331    -  CDS            3xHA (fragment): three tandem HA epitope tags
   1393..1412    -  CDS            SV40 NLS (fragment): nuclear localization signal of SV40 (simian virus 40) large T antigen
   1453..1509    -  CDS            HBB (fragment): HBB_LEPEU - Experimental evidence at protein level: Swiss-Prot protein existence level 1. Involved in oxygen transport from the lung to the various peripheral tissues. From Lepus europaeus (European hare).
   1507..2523    -  intron         chimeric intron: chimera between introns from chicken β-actin and rabbit β-globin
   2524..2680    -  promoter       chicken β-actin promoter (fragment): contains a 21-bp deletion relative to the standard chicken β-actin promoter
   2699..2720    -  promoter       chicken β-actin promoter (fragment): No description available
   2720..2743    -  promoter       chicken β-actin promoter (fragment): No description available
   2779..2800    +  promoter       chicken β-actin promoter (fragment): No description available
   2806..2828    +  promoter       chicken β-actin promoter (fragment): No description available
   2843..2867    -  promoter       chicken β-actin promoter (fragment): No description available
   2892..2908    -  promoter       chicken β-actin promoter (fragment): contains a 21-bp deletion relative to the standard chicken β-actin promoter
   2973..3137    -  promoter       chicken β-actin promoter (fragment): No description available
   3139..3518    -  enhancer       CMV enhancer: human cytomegalovirus immediate early enhancer
   3549..3653    +  promoter       AmpR promoter: bla
   3654..4514    +  CDS            AmpR: β-lactamase; bla; confers resistance to ampicillin, carbenicillin, and related antibiotics
   4685..5273    +  rep_origin     ori: high-copy-number ColE1/pMB1/pBR322/pUC origin of replication
   5456..5510    +  CDS            lacI (fragment): lac repressor; lacI; The lac repressor binds to the lac operator to inhibit transcription in E. coli. This inhibition can be relieved by adding lactose or isopropyl-β-D-thiogalactopyranoside (IPTG).
   5512..5646    -  polyA_signal   SV40 poly(A) signal: SV40 polyadenylation signal
   5666..5801    -  rep_origin     SV40 ori: SV40 origin of replication
   5825..5847    -  promoter       SV40 promoter (fragment): SV40 enhancer and early promoter
   5854..5893    +  CDS            lacI (fragment): lac repressor; lacI; The lac repressor binds to the lac operator to inhibit transcription in E. coli. This inhibition can be relieved by adding lactose or isopropyl-β-D-thiogalactopyranoside (IPTG).
   5906..5927    +  protein_bind   CAP binding site: CAP binding activates transcription in the presence of cAMP. E. coli catabolite activator protein
   5942..5972    +  promoter       lac promoter: promoter for the E. coli lac operon
   5980..5996    +  protein_bind   lac operator: The lac repressor binds to the lac operator to inhibit transcription in E. coli. This inhibition can be relieved by adding lactose or isopropyl-β-D-thiogalactopyranoside (IPTG). lac repressor encoded by lacI
>Addgene plasmid #26477 | pCBASceI Sequencing Result | analyzer sequence | sequence record 457468
AGGAAACAGCTATGACCATGATTACGCCAAGCTTGGGCTGCAGGTCGAGGGATCTCCATAAGAGAAGAGG
GACAGCTATGACTGGGAGTAGTCAGGAGAGGAGGAAAAATCTGGCTAGTAAAACATGTAAGGAAAATTTT
AGGGATGTTAAAGAAAAAAATAACACAAAACAAAATATAAAAAAAATCTAACCTCAAGTCAAGGCTTTTC
TATGGAATAAGGAATGGACAGCAGGGGGCTGTTTCATATACTGATGACCTCTTTATAGCCAACCTTTGTT
CATGGCAGCCAGCATATGGGCATATGTTGCCAAACTCTAAACCAAATACTCATTCTGATGTTTTAAATGA
TTTGCCCTCCCATATGTCCTTCCGAGTGAGAGACACAAAAAATTCCAACACACTATTGCAATGAAAATAA
ATTTCCTTTATTAGCCAGAAGTCAGATGCTCAAGGGGCTTCATGATGTCCCCATAATTTTTGGCAGAGGG
AAAAAGATCTCAGTGGTATTTGTGAGCCAGGGCATTGGCCACACCAGCCACCACCTTCTGATAGGCAGCC
TGCACCTGAGGAGTGAATTCCTCGATCGACTTATTATTTCAGGAAAGTTTCGGAGGAGATAGTGTTCGGC
AGTTTGTACATCATCTGCGGGATCAGGTACGGTTTGATCAGGTTGTAGAAGATCAGGTAAGACATAGAAT
CGATGTAGATGATCGGTTTGTTTTTGTTGATTTTTACGTAACAGTTCAGTTGGAATTTGTTACGCAGACC
CTTAACCAGGTATTCTACTTCTTCGAAAGTGAAAGACTGGGTGTTCAGTACGATCGATTTGTTGGTAGAG
TTTTTGTTGTAATCCCATTTACCACCATCATCCATGAACCAGTATGCCAGAGACATCGGGGTCAGGTAGT
TTTCAACCAGGTTGTTCGGGATGGTTTTTTT
[354 nt withheld, positions 942-1295]
TTTCATACCCGCATAGTCAGGAACATCGTATGGGTACATAAATCGTGGGTCTTCTACTTTTCGTTTTTTT
TTTGGTGGTGCTGCATGCTTCTTCGGCACCTTTCTCTTCTTTTTTGGCGATCTTGATCCCATAGTGGCGG
CGGATCTGAATTTCGAGGAATTCTTTGCCAAAATGATGAGACAGCACAATAACCAGCACGTTGCCCAGGA
GCTGTAGGAAAAAGAAGAAGGCATGAACATGGTTAGCAGAGGCTCTAGAGCCGCCGGTCACACGCCAGAA
GCCGAACCCCGCCCTGCCCCGTCCCCCCCGAAGGCAGCCGTCCCCCCGCGGACAGCCCCGAGGCTGGAGA
GGGAGAAGGGGACGGCGGCGCGGCGACGCACGAAGGCCCTCCCCGCCCATTTCCTTCCTGCCGGCGCCGC
ACCGCTTCGCCCCGCGCCCGCTAGAGGGGGTGCGGCGGCGCCTCCCAGATTTCGGCTCCGCACAGATTTG
GGACAAAGGAAGTCCCTGCGCCCTCTCGCACGATTACCATAAAAGGCAATGGCTGCGGCTCGCCGCGCCT
CGACAGCCGCCGGCGCTCCGGGGGCCGCCGCGCCCCTCCCCCGAGCCCTCCCCGGCCCGAGGCGGCCCCG
CCCCGCCCGGCACCCCCACCTGCCGCCACCCCCCGCCCGGCACGGCGAGCCCCGCGCCACGCCCCGTACG
GAGCCCCGCACCCGAAGCCGGGCCGTGCTCAGCAACTCGGGGAGGGGGGTGCAGGGGGGGTTGCAGCCCG
ACCGACGCGCCCACACCCCCTGCTCACCCCCCCACGCACACACCCCGCACGCAGCCTTTGTTCCCCTCGC
AGCCCCCCCCGCACCGCGGGGCACCGCCCCCGGCCGCGCTCCCCTCGCGCACACTGCGGAGCGCACAAAG
CCCCGCGCCGCGCCCGCAGCGCTCACAGCCGCCGGGCAGCGCGGAGCCGCACGCGGCGCTCCCCACGCAC
ACACACACGCACGCACCCCCCGAGCCGCTCCCCCCGCACAAAGGGCCCTCCCGGAGCCCCTCAAGGCTTT
CACGCAGCCACAGAAAAGAAACAAGCCGTCATTAAACCAAGCGCTAATTACAGCCCGGAGGAGAAGGGCC
GTCCCGCCCGCTCACCTGTGGGAGTAACGCGGTCAGTCAGAGCCGGGGCGGGCGGCGCGAGGCGGCGGCG
GAGCGGGGCACGGGGCGAAGGCAGCGCGCAGCGACTCCCGCCCGCCGCGCGCTTCGCTTTTTATAGGGCC
GCCGCCGCCGCCGCCTCGCCATAAAAGGAAACTTTCGGAGCGCGCCGCTCTGATTGGCTGCCGCCGCACC
TCTCCGCCTCGCCCCCCCCCCCCCCCCCCCCCCCCCCCCCCCCCCCCCCCCCCCCCCCCCCCCCCCCCCC
CCCCCCCCCCCCCCCCCCCCCCCCCGCCCCCCCCCCCCCCCCCCCCCCTCTCCCCCCCCCCCCCCCACCC
TGGGGGGTATCACGGGGGCCGGGGGGGGGGGGGGGGGGGGGGGGGGGGGGGGGGGGGGGGGGCCGGGGGG
GGGGGGGGCGCCCCCCCCCCCCCCCCCCCCCCCCCCCTTCCTTTTTTAAGGGGCCCCCCCCCCCCCCCCC
CCGGCAAAAAAAGAAACCTTCGGGGGCGCCCCCCTGTGTTGGGCCCCCCCCCCCCCTCCCCCCCCCCCCC
CGCCCCGCCCCTCGCCCCGCCCCGCCCCCCCTGGGCCCCCCCCCCCCCCCCCCCCCGCCCCCATCGCTGC
ACAAAATAATTAAAAAATAAATAAATACAAAATTGGGGGTGGGGAGGGGGGGGAGATGGGGAGAGTGAAG
CAGAACGTGGGGCTCACCTCGACCATGGTAATAGCGATGACTAATACGTAGATGTACTGCCAAGTAGGAA
AGTCCCATAAGGTCATGTACTGGGCATAATGCCAGGCGGGCCATTTACCGTCATTGACGTCAATAGGGGG
CGTACTTGGCATATGATACACTTGATGTACTGCCAAGTGGGCAGTTTACCGTAAATACTCCACCCATTGA
CGTCAATGGAAAGTCCCTATTGGCGTTACTATGGGAACATACGTCATTATTGACGTCAATGGGCGGGGGT
CGTTGGGCGGTCAGCCAGGCGGGCCATTTACCGTAAGTTATGTAACGCGGAACTCCATATATGGGCTATG
AACTAATGACCCCGTAATTGATTACTATTAATAACTAGTCAATAATCAATGTCGACCCAGGTGGCACTTT
TCGGGGAAATGTGCGCGGAACCCCTATTTGTTTATTTTTCTAAATACATTCAAATATGTATCCGCTCATG
AGACAATAACCCTGATAAATGCTTCAATAATATTGAAAAAGGAAGAGTATGAGTATTCAACATTTCCGTG
TCGCCCTTATTCCCTTTTTTGCGGCATTTTGCCTTCCTGTTTTTGCTCACCCAGAAACGCTGGTGAAAGT
AAAAGATGCTGAAGATCAGTTGGGTGCACGAGTGGGTTACATCGAACTGGATCTCAACAGCGGTAAGATC
CTTGAGAGTTTTCGCCCCGAAGAACGTTTTCCAATGATGAGCACTTTTAAAGTTCTGCTATGTGGCGCGG
TATTATCCCGTATTGACGCCGGGCAAGAGCAACTCGGTCGCCGCATACACTATTCTCAGAATGACTTGGT
TGAGTACTCACCAGTCACAGAAAAGCATCTTACGGATGGCATGACAGTAAGAGAATTATGCAGTGCTGCC
ATAACCATGAGTGATAACACTGCGGCCAACTTACTTCTGACAACGATCGGAGGACCGAAGGAGCTAACCG
CTTTTTTGCACAACATGGGGGATCATGTAACTCGCCTTGATCGTTGGGAACCGGAGCTGAATGAAGCCAT
ACCAAACGACGAGCGTGACACCACGATGCCTGTAGCAATGGCAACAACGTTGCGCAAACTATTAACTGGC
GAACTACTTACTCTAGCTTCCCGGCAACAATTAATAGACTGGATGGAGGCGGATAAAGTTGCAGGACCAC
TTCTGCGCTCGGCCCTTCCGGCTGGCTGGTTTATTGCTGATAAATCTGGAGCCGGTGAGCGTGGGTCTCG
CGGTATCATTGCAGCACTGGGGCCAGATGGTAAGCCCTCCCGTATCGTAGTTATCTACACGACGGGGAGT
CAGGCAACTATGGATGAACGAAATAGACAGATCGCTGAGATAGGTGCCTCACTGATTAAGCATTGGTAAC
TGTCAGACCAAGTTTACTCATATATACTTTAGATTGATTTAAAACTTCATTTTTAATTTAAAAGGATCTA
GGTGAAGATCCTTTTTGATAATCTCATGACCAAAATCCCTTAACGTGAGTTTTCGTTCCACTGAGCGTCA
GACCCCGTAGAAAAGATCAAAGGATCTTCTTGAGATCCTTTTTTTCTGCGCGTAATCTGCTGCTTGCAAA
CAAAAAAACCACCGCTACCAGCGGTGGTTTGTTTGCCGGATCAAGAGCTACCAACTCTTTTTCCGAAGGT
AACTGGCTTCAGCAGAGCGCAGATACCAAATACTGTTCTTCTAGTGTAGCCGTAGTTAGGCCACCACTTC
AAGAACTCTGTAGCACCGCCTACATACCTCGCTCTGCTAATCCTGTTACCAGTGGCTGCTGCCAGTGGCG
ATAAGTCGTGTCTTACCGGGTTGGACTCAAGACGATAGTTACCGGATAAGGCGCAGCGGTCGGGCTGAAC
GGGGGGTTCGTGCACACAGCCCAGCTTGGAGCGAACGACCTACACCGAACTGAGATACCTACAGCGTGAG
CTATGAGAAAGCGCCACGCTTCCCGAAGGGAGAAAGGCGGACAGGTATCCGGTAAGCGGCAGGGTCGGAA
CAGGAGAGCGCACGAGGGAGCTTCCAGGGGGAAACGCCTGGTATCTTTATAGTCCTGTCGGGTTTCGCCA
CCTCTGACTTGAGCGTCGATTTTTGTGATGCTCGTCAGGGGGGCGGAGCCTATGGAAAAACGCCAGCAAC
GCGGCCTTTTTACGGTTCCTGGCCTTTTGCTGGCCTTTTGCTCACATGTTCTTTCCTGCGTTATCCCCTG
ATTCTGTGGATAACCGTATTACCGCCTTTGAGTGAGCTGATACCGCTCGCCGCAGCCGAACGACCGAGCG
CAGCGAGTCAGTGAGCGAGGAAGCGGAAGAGCGCCCAATACGCAAACCGCCTCTCCCCGCGCGTTGGCCG
ATTCATTAATGCAGCGGATCCAGACATGATAAGATACATTGATGAGTTTGGACAAACCACAACTAGAATG
CAGTGAAAAAAATGCTTTATTTGTGAAATTTGTGATGCTATTGCTTTATTTGTAACCATTATAAGCTGCA
ATAAACAAGTTAGCTTTTTGCAAAAGCCTAGGCCTCCAAAAAAGCCTCCTCACTACTTCTGGAATAGCTC
AGAGGCCGAGGCGGCCTCGGCCTCTGCATAAATAAAAAAAATTAGTCAGCCATGGGGCGGAGAATGGGCG
GAACTGGGCGGAGTTAGGGGCGGGATGGGCGGAGTTAGGGGCGGGACTATGGTTGCTGACTAATTGAGAT
GCGGATCCGCTGGCACGACAGGTTTCCCGACTGGAAAGCGGGCAGTGAGCGCAACGCAATTAATGTGAGT
TAGCTCACTCATTAGGCACCCCAGGCTTTACACTTTATGCTTCCGGCTCGTATGTTGTGTGGAATTGTGA
GCGGATAACAATTTCACAC
