>Addgene plasmid #26477 | pCBASceI | addgene partial sequence | sequence record 146204 | M13-Rev 5'-CAGGAAACAGCTATGACC-3'
GGGATCTCCATAAGAGAAGAGGGACAGCTATGACTGGGAGTAGTCAGGAGAGGAGGAAAAATCTGGCTAG
TAAAACATGTAAGGAAAATTTTAGGGATGTTAAAGAAAAAAATAACACAAAACAAAATATAAAAAAAATC
TAACCTCAAGTCAAGGCTTTTCTATGGAATAAGGAATGGACAGCAGGGGGCTGTTTCATATACTGATGAC
CTCTTTATAGCCAACCTTTGTTCATGGCAGCCAGCATATGGGCATATGTTGCCAAACTCTAAACCAAATA
CTCATTCTGATGTTTTAAATGATTTGCCCTCCCATATGTCCTTCCGAGTGAGAGACACAAAAAATTCCAA
CACACTATTGCAATGAAAATAAATTTCCTTTATTAGCCAGAAGTCAGATGCTCAAGGGGCTTCATGATGT
CCCCATAATTTTTGGCAGAGGGAAAAAGATCTCAGTGGTATTTGTGAGCCAGGGCATTGGCCACACCAGC
CACCACCTTCTGATAGGCAGCCTGCACCTGAGGAGTGAATTCCTCGATCGACTTATTATTTCAGGAAAGT
TTCGGAGGAGATAGTGTTCGGCAGTTTGTACATCATCTGCGGGATCAGGTACGGTTTGATCAGGTTGTAG
AAGATCAGGTAAGACATAGAATCGATGTAGATGATCGGTTTGTTTTTGTTGATTTTTACGTAACAGTTCA
GTTGGAATTTGTTACGCAGACCCTTAACCAGGTATTCTACTTCTTCGAAAGTGAAAGACTGGGTGTTCAG
TACGATCGATTTGTTGGTAGAGTTTTTGTTGTAATCCCATTTACCACCATCATCCATGAACCAGTATGCC
AGAGACATCGGGG
