>Addgene plasmid #26477 | pCBASceI | addgene partial sequence | sequence record 146342 | pCAGGS5 5'-ggttcggcttctggcgtgtgacc-3'
TGTTCATGCCTTCTTCTTTTTCCTACAGCTCCTGGGCAACGTGCTGGTTATTGTGCTGTCTCATCATTTT
GGCAAAGAATTCCTCGAAATTCAGATCCGCCGCCACTATGGGATCAAGATCGCCAAAAAAGAAGAGAAAG
GTGCCGAAGAAGCATGCAGCACCACCAAAAAAAAAACGAAAAGTAGAAGACCCACGATTTATGTACCCAT
ACGATGTTCCTGACTATGCGGGTATGAAA
[354 nt withheld, positions 240-593]
AAAAAAACCATCCCGAACAACCTGGTTGAAAACTACCTGACCCCGATGTCTCTGGCATACTGGTTCATGG
ATGATGGTGGTAAATGGGATTACAACAAAAACTCTACCAACAAATCGATCGTACTGAACACCCAGTCTTT
CACTTTCGAAGAAGTAGAATACCTGGTTAAGG
